Addgene plasmid #132697: pDX_init containing Sb-loop
Purpose: pDX_init plasmid containing a loop Sybody for the generation of a qPCR standard curve
Depositing lab: Markus Seeger. Depositing organization: University of Zurich. Publication: Generation of synthetic nanobodies against delicate proteins. Zimmermann I, Egloff P, Hutter CAJ, Kuhn BT, Brauer P, Newstead S, Dawson RJP, Geertsma ER, Seeger MA. Nat Protoc. 2020 Apr 8. pii: 10.1038/s41596-020-0304-x. doi: 10.1038/s41596-020-0304-x. PubMed 32269381.
Backbone
  Vector backbone: pDX_init
  Vector type: M13 Phagmid vector
Growth in bacteria
  Bacterial resistance: Ampicillin, 100 μg/mL
  Growth temperature: 37°C
  Growth strain: DH5alpha
  Copy number: Low Copy
Gene/Insert
  Gene/Insert name: Sb_loop
  Species: Synthetic
  Promoter: lac
  Cloning method: Unknown
  Sequencing primers: 5′ TTATGCTTCCGGCTCGTATG; 3′ CTATGAGGGCTGTCTGTGG
Terms and licenses: Academic/Nonprofit Terms; Industry Terms: Not Available to Industry
How to cite: pDX_init containing Sb-loop was a gift from Markus Seeger (Addgene plasmid # 132697 ; http://n2t.net/addgene:132697 ; RRID:Addgene_132697)
