[The description below was written by a language model from this plasmid's Addgene catalogue record and pLannotate feature annotations shown in this document.]
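Description:
pDX_init containing Sb-loop is a 4,851-nt M13 phagemid for E. coli that carries a synthetic nanobody (sybody) of the "loop" library design cloned into the pDX_init phage display backbone. It is propagated through a ColE1/pMB1-type origin and selected with ampicillin via the β-lactamase gene and its own promoter. The catalogue lists it as low copy, although the origin is annotated as the high-copy pUC-type family and only a short rop fragment is detected. An f1 origin allows single-stranded replication and packaging into phage particles when a helper phage supplies the remaining M13 functions. Fragments of bom, lacZα and lacI appear to be remnants of the parental vector rather than functional units.

The display cassette is driven by the lac promoter, with its CAP binding site and lac operator located at the end of the numbered sequence and reading across the circular junction into the coding region. This begins with a pectate lyase-derived fragment that corresponds to a PelB-type leader for periplasmic export. It is followed by a roughly 360-nt open reading frame that the annotation software matched to an immunoglobulin heavy-chain variable domain; this is consistent in position and size with the Sb_loop sybody insert. Downstream lies M13 gene III, so the arrangement suggests a sybody–pIII minor coat protein fusion that would be displayed on the phage surface, though the record does not explicitly confirm reading-frame continuity or any linker or tags.

The stated purpose is not selection itself but use as a defined template for generating a qPCR standard curve, which would allow phagemid amounts to be quantified in sybody phage display workflows.
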