Features (pLannotate 1.2.2; 15 found; start..end, strand, type, name):
     21..89      +  CDS            pel1 (fragment): PLY1_PECAS - Also known as pelA. Experimental evidence at protein level: Swiss-Prot protein existence level 1. Involved in maceration and soft-rotting of plant tissue. From Pectobacterium atrosepticum (strain SCRI 1043 / ATCC BAA-672) (Erwinia carotovora subsp. atroseptica).
    102..464     +  CDS            HV02_CANLF: Experimental evidence at protein level: Swiss-Prot protein existence level 1. From Canis lupus familiaris (Dog) (Canis familiaris).
    537..1766    +  CDS            M13 gene III (sequence partly withheld): pIII; III; minor coat protein
   1772..1929    +  CDS            lacZα (fragment): LacZα fragment of β-galactosidase; lacZ fragment
   1935..1986    -  misc_feature   bom (fragment): basis of mobility region from pBR322
   2005..2460    +  rep_origin     f1 ori (sequence partly withheld): f1 bacteriophage origin of replication; arrow indicates direction of (+) strand synthesis
   2461..2510    -  misc_feature   bom (fragment): basis of mobility region from pBR322
   2612..2647    -  CDS            rop (fragment): Rop protein, which maintains plasmids at low copy number; rop
   2742..2846    +  promoter       AmpR promoter: bla
   2847..3707    +  CDS            AmpR: β-lactamase; bla; confers resistance to ampicillin, carbenicillin, and related antibiotics
   3878..4466    +  rep_origin     ori: high-copy-number ColE1/pMB1/pBR322/pUC origin of replication
   4651..4741    +  CDS            lacI (fragment): lac repressor; lacI; The lac repressor binds to the lac operator to inhibit transcription in E. coli. This inhibition can be relieved by adding lactose or isopropyl-β-D-thiogalactopyranoside (IPTG).
   4754..4775    +  protein_bind   CAP binding site: CAP binding activates transcription in the presence of cAMP. E. coli catabolite activator protein
   4790..4820    +  promoter       lac promoter: promoter for the E. coli lac operon
   4828..4844    +  protein_bind   lac operator: The lac repressor binds to the lac operator to inhibit transcription in E. coli. This inhibition can be relieved by adding lactose or isopropyl-β-D-thiogalactopyranoside (IPTG). lac repressor encoded by lacI
>Addgene plasmid #132697 | pDX_init containing Sb-loop | addgene full sequence | sequence record 260083 | Addgene NGS Result
AGCTTAAGGAGACAGTACATATGAAATACCTATTGCCTACGGCAGCCGCTGGATTGTTATTACTCGCGGC
CCAGCCGGCCATGGCAGCCGGCTCTTCAAGTCAGGTTCAGCTGGTTGAGAGCGGTGGTGGCCTGGTCCAA
GCTGGCGGTTCGCTGCGTCTGAGCTGCGCCGCAAGCGGTTTCCCGGTGAGCAGCAGCACGATGACCTGGT
ATCGTCAGGCACCGGGCAAAGAACGTGAGTGGGTCGCGGCGATTTCCAGCTCTGGTAGCACCACGACCTA
CGCAGATTCTGTTAAGGGCCGCTTTACCATCAGCCGCGACAACGCGAAGAATACGGTCTATTTGCAGATG
AATAGCCTGAAACCGGAAGATACCGCGGTTTACTACTGTAACGTGAAAGACAGCGGTAGCTCCAGCAGCT
CCTACGACTATTGGGGCCAAGGTACCCAAGTGACTGTGAGCGCAGGAAGAGCTCACCACCATCACCATCA
CGAACCTGAAGCCCAGTACCCGTACGACGTTCCGGACTACGGTTCC
[125 nt withheld, positions 537-661]
C
[482 nt withheld, positions 663-1144]
CCAATCGTCTGACCTGCCTCAACCTCCTGTC
[50 nt withheld, positions 1176-1225]
CGGCTCTGAGGGTGGCGGCTCTGAGGGTGGCGGTTCTGAGGGTGGCGGCTCTGAGGGTGGCGGTTCCGGT
GGCGGCTCCGGTTCCGGTGATTTTGATTATGAAAAA
[113 nt withheld, positions 1332-1444]
T
[41 nt withheld, positions 1446-1486]
T
[62 nt withheld, positions 1488-1549]
A
[38 nt withheld, positions 1551-1588]
A
[53 nt withheld, positions 1590-1642]
A
[124 nt withheld, positions 1644-1767]
AAGAATTCACTGGCCGTCGTTTTACAACGTCGTGACTGGGAAAACCCTGGCGTTACCCAACTTAATCGCC
TTGCAGCACATCCCCCTTTCGCCAGCTGGCGTAATAGCGAAGAGGCCCGCACCGATCGCCCTTCCCAACA
GTTGCGCAGCCTGAATGGCGAATGGCGCCTGATGCGGTATTTTCTCCTTACGCATCTGTGCGGTATTTCA
CACCGCATA
[95 nt withheld, positions 1987-2081]
T
[46 nt withheld, positions 2083-2128]
C
[141 nt withheld, positions 2130-2270]
CCTTTGACGTTGGAGTCCACGTTCTTT
[37 nt withheld, positions 2298-2334]
ACTCTATCTCGGGCTATTCTTTTGATTTATAAGGGATTTTGCCGATTTCGGTCTATTGGTTAAAAAATGA
GCTGATTTAACAAAAATTTAACGCGAATTTTAACAAAATATTAACGTTTACAATTTTATGGTGCACTCTC
AGTACAATCTGCTCTGATGCCGCATAGTTAAGCCAGCCCCGACACCCGCCAACACCCGCTGACGCGCCCT
GACGGGCTTGTCTGCTCCCGGCATCCACTTACAGACAAGCTGTGACCGTCTCCGGGAGCTGCATGTGTCA
GAGGTTTTCACCGTCATCACCGAAACGCGCGAGACGAAAGGGCCTCGTGATACGCCTATTTTTATAGGTT
AATGTCATGATAATAATGGTTTCTTAGACGTCAGGTGGCACTTTTCGGGGAAATGTGCGCGGAACCCCTA
TTTGTTTATTTTTCTAAATACATTCAAATATGTATCCGCTCATGAGACAATAACCCTGATAAATGCTTCA
ATAATATTGAAAAAGGAAGAGTATGAGTATTCAACATTTCCGTGTCGCCCTTATTCCCTTTTTTGCGGCA
TTTTGCCTTCCTGTTTTTGCTCACCCAGAAACGCTGGTGAAAGTAAAAGATGCTGAAGATCAGTTGGGTG
CACGAGTGGGTTACATCGAACTGGATCTCAACAGCGGTAAGATCCTTGAGAGTTTTCGCCCCGAAGAACG
TTTTCCAATGATGAGCACTTTTAAAGTTCTGCTATGTGGCGCGGTATTATCCCGTATTGACGCCGGGCAA
GAGCAACTCGGTCGCCGCATACACTATTCTCAGAATGACTTGGTTGAGTACTCACCAGTCACAGAAAAGC
ATCTTACGGATGGCATGACAGTAAGAGAATTATGCAGTGCTGCCATAACCATGAGTGATAACACTGCGGC
CAACTTACTTCTGACAACGATCGGAGGACCGAAGGAGCTAACCGCTTTTTTGCACAACATGGGGGATCAT
GTAACTCGCCTTGATCGTTGGGAACCGGAGCTGAATGAAGCCATACCAAACGACGAGCGTGACACCACGA
TGCCTGTAGCAATGGCAACAACGTTGCGCAAACTATTAACTGGCGAACTACTTACTCTAGCTTCCCGGCA
ACAATTAATAGACTGGATGGAGGCGGATAAAGTTGCAGGACCACTTCTGCGCTCGGCCCTTCCGGCTGGC
TGGTTTATTGCTGATAAATCTGGAGCCGGTGAGCGTGGGTCTCGCGGTATCATTGCAGCACTGGGGCCAG
ATGGTAAGCCCTCCCGTATCGTAGTTATCTACACGACGGGGAGTCAGGCAACTATGGATGAACGAAATAG
ACAGATCGCTGAGATAGGTGCCTCACTGATTAAGCATTGGTAACTGTCAGACCAAGTTTACTCATATATA
CTTTAGATTGATTTAAAACTTCATTTTTAATTTAAAAGGATCTAGGTGAAGATCCTTTTTGATAATCTCA
TGACCAAAATCCCTTAACGTGAGTTTTCGTTCCACTGAGCGTCAGACCCCGTAGAAAAGATCAAAGGATC
TTCTTGAGATCCTTTTTTTCTGCGCGTAATCTGCTGCTTGCAAACAAAAAAACCACCGCTACCAGCGGTG
GTTTGTTTGCCGGATCAAGAGCTACCAACTCTTTTTCCGAAGGTAACTGGCTTCAGCAGAGCGCAGATAC
CAAATACTGTTCTTCTAGTGTAGCCGTAGTTAGGCCACTACTTCAAGAACTCTGTAGCACCGCCTACATA
CCTCGCACTGCTAATCCTGTTACCAGTGGCTGCTGCCAGTGGCGATAAGTCGTGTCTTACCGGGTTGGAC
TCAAGACGATAGTTACCGGATAAGGCGCAGCGGTCGGGCTGAACGGGGGGTTCGTGCACACAGCCCAGCT
TGGAGCGAACGACCTACACCGAACTGAGATACCTACAGCGTGAGCTATGAGAAAGCGCCACGCTTCCCGA
AGGGAGAAAGGCGGACAGGTATCCGGTAAGCGGCAGGGTCGGAACAGGAGAGCGCACGAGGGAGCTTCCA
GGGGGAAACGCCTGGTATCTTTATAGTCCTGTCGGGTTTCGCCACCTCTGACTTGAGCGTCGATTTTTGT
GATGCTCGTCAGGGGGGCGGAGCCTATGGAAAAACGCCAGCAACGCGGCCTTTTTACGGTTCCTGGCCTT
TTGCTGGCCTTTTGCTCACATGTTCTTTCCTGCGTTATCCCCTGATTCTGTGGATAACCGTATTACCGCC
TTTGAGTGAGCTGATACCGCTCGCCGCAGCCGAACGACCGAGCGCAGCGAGTCAGTGAGCGAGGAAGCGG
AAGAGAGCCCAATACGCAAACCGCCTCTCCCCGCGCGTTGGCCGATTCATTAATGCAGCTGGCACGACAG
GTTTCCCGACTGGAAAGCGGGCAGTGAGCGCAACGCAATTAATGTGAGTTAGCTCACTCATTAGGCACCC
CAGGCTTTACACTTTATGCTTCCGGCTCGTATGTTGTGTGGAATTGTGAGCGGATAACAATTTCACA
